Addgene plasmid #171648: T7-LacO-GFP_ColE1
Purpose: Expresses GFP in BL21(DE3) E. coli. Positive control for expression experiments. Contains ColE1 origin of replication.
Depositing lab: Tara Deans. Depositing organization: University of Utah. Publication: Enhanced regulation of prokaryotic gene expression by a eukaryotic transcriptional activator. MacDonald IC, Seamons TR, Emmons JC, Javdan SB, Deans TL. Nat Commun. 2021 Jul 5;12(1):4109. doi: 10.1038/s41467-021-24434-9. PubMed 34226549.
Backbone
  Vector backbone: Amp-ColE-T1 Stop
  Backbone size w/o insert (bp): 2029
  Total vector size (bp): 2979
  Vector type: Bacterial Expression
Growth in bacteria
  Bacterial resistance: Ampicillin, 100 μg/mL
  Growth temperature: 37°C
  Growth strain: DH5alpha
  Copy number: High Copy
Gene/Insert
  Gene/Insert name: T7-LacO-GFPssrA-T7 Stop
  Insert size (bp): 951
  Promoter: T7
  Tag / fusion protein: ssrA degradation tag (DAS+4) (C terminal on insert)
  Cloning method: Restriction Enzyme; 5′ cloning site NheI (not destroyed); 3′ cloning site BamHI (not destroyed)
  Sequencing primers: 5′ GAATAGTGTATGCGGCGACC; 3′ CCTAGGGCGTTCGGCT
Terms and licenses: Academic/Nonprofit Terms; Industry Terms: Not Available to Industry
How to cite: T7-LacO-GFP_ColE1 was a gift from Tara Deans (Addgene plasmid # 171648 ; http://n2t.net/addgene:171648 ; RRID:Addgene_171648)
