[The description below was written by a language model from this plasmid's Addgene catalogue record and pLannotate feature annotations shown in this document.]
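Description:
T7-LacO-GFP_ColE1 is a small (about 3 kb) bacterial expression plasmid built on an ampicillin-resistant, ColE1-origin backbone ("Amp-ColE-T1 Stop"). It replicates at high copy number in E. coli through the ColE1/pUC-type origin and is selected through the β-lactamase gene, which is driven by its own bla promoter and lies in the opposite orientation to the expression cassette. A lambda t0 terminator lies beyond the origin.

The insert, cloned between retained NheI and BamHI sites, is a compact T7-driven reporter unit. A bacteriophage T7 promoter is followed immediately by a lac operator, then the T7 gene 10 ribosome binding site, a GFP coding sequence (annotated as EGFP) and a T7 terminator. Transcription therefore needs T7 RNA polymerase, as supplied in BL21(DE3). Lac repressor bound to the operator can hold it in check until lactose or IPTG is added. No lacI gene is annotated on the plasmid, so the repressor would have to come from the host. The catalogue entry lists a C-terminal ssrA degradation tag (DAS+4 variant) on GFP. Such tags direct the protein to cellular proteases and shorten reporter lifetime. Neither feature table annotates this tag explicitly, although a short stretch directly after the GFP coding region is labelled only as an MCS fragment.

The two sequence records differ. The depositor's sequence (2,980 nt) includes an rrnB T1 terminator downstream of the T7 terminator, consistent with the backbone name. The repository's sequencing result is 123 nt shorter and shows no such feature. The plasmid is described as a GFP positive control for expression experiments in BL21(DE3).
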