Features (pLannotate 1.2.2; 11 found; start..end, strand, type, name):
      1..861     -  CDS            AmpR: β-lactamase; bla; confers resistance to ampicillin, carbenicillin, and related antibiotics
    862..966     -  promoter       AmpR promoter: bla
    988..1006    +  promoter       T7 promoter: promoter for bacteriophage T7 RNA polymerase
   1007..1031    +  protein_bind   lac operator: The lac repressor binds to the lac operator to inhibit transcription in E. coli. This inhibition can be relieved by adding lactose or isopropyl-β-D-thiogalactopyranoside (IPTG). lac repressor encoded by lacI
   1047..1067    +  RBS            RBS: efficient ribosome binding site from bacteriophage T7 gene 10 (Olins and Rangwala, 1989)
   1076..1792    +  CDS            EGFP: EGFP is a basic (constitutively fluorescent) green fluorescent protein published in 1996, derived from Aequorea victoria. It is reported to be a rapidly-maturing weak dimer with moderate acid sensitivity.
   1793..1812    +  misc_feature   MCS (fragment): multiple cloning site
   1865..1912    +  terminator     T7 terminator: transcription terminator for bacteriophage T7 RNA polymerase
   1948..2034    +  terminator     rrnB T1 terminator: Escherichia coli rrnB; transcription terminator T1 from the E. coli rrnB gene
   2199..2787    -  rep_origin     ori: high-copy-number ColE1/pMB1/pBR322/pUC origin of replication
   2875..2969    -  terminator     lambda t0 terminator: transcription terminator from phage lambda
>Addgene plasmid #171648 | T7-LacO-GFP_ColE1 | depositor full sequence | sequence record 333966 | T7-LacO-GFP_ColE1 sequence 2980 bps
TTACCAATGCTTAATCAGTGAGGCACCTATCTCAGCGATCTGTCTATTTCGTTCATCCATAGTTGCCTGA
CTCCCCGTCGTGTAGATAACTACGATACGGGAGGGCTTACCATCTGGCCCCAGTGCTGCAATGATACCGC
GAGACCCACGCTCACCGGCTCCAGATTTATCAGCAATAAACCAGCCAGCCGGAAGGGCCGAGCGCAGAAG
TGGTCCTGCAACTTTATCCGCCTCCATCCAGTCTATTAATTGTTGCCGGGAAGCTAGAGTAAGTAGTTCG
CCAGTTAATAGTTTGCGCAACGTTGTTGCCATTGCTACAGGCATCGTGGTGTCACGCTCGTCGTTTGGTA
TGGCTTCATTCAGCTCCGGTTCCCAACGATCAAGGCGAGTTACATGATCCCCCATGTTGTGCAAAAAAGC
GGTTAGCTCCTTCGGTCCTCCGATCGTTGTCAGAAGTAAGTTGGCCGCAGTGTTATCACTCATGGTTATG
GCAGCACTGCATAATTCTCTTACTGTCATGCCATCCGTAAGATGCTTTTCTGTGACTGGTGAGTACTCAA
CCAAGTCATTCTGAGAATAGTGTATGCGGCGACCGAGTTGCTCTTGCCCGGCGTCAATACGGGATAATAC
CGCGCCACATAGCAGAACTTTAAAAGTGCTCATCATTGGAAAACGTTCTTCGGGGCGAAAACTCTCAAGG
ATCTTACCGCTGTTGAGATCCAGTTCGATGTAACCCACTCGTGCACCCAACTGATCTTCAGCATCTTTTA
CTTTCACCAGCGTTTCTGGGTGAGCAAAAACAGGAAGGCAAAATGCCGCAAAAAAGGGAATAAGGGCGAC
ACGGAAATGTTGAATACTCATACTCTTCCTTTTTCAATATTATTGAAGCATTTATCAGGGTTATTGTCTC
ATGAGCGGATACATATTTGAATGTATTTAGAAAAATAAACAAATAGGGGTTCCGCGCGCTAGCCGATCCC
GCGAAATTAATACGACTCACTATAGGGGAATTGTGAGCGGATAACAATTCCCCTCTAGAAATAATTTTGT
TTAACTTTAAGAAGGAGGAGTACATATGGTGAGCAAGGGCGAGGAGCTGTTCACCGGGGTGGTGCCCATC
CTGGTCGAGCTGGACGGCGACGTAAACGGCCACAAGTTCAGCGTGTCCGGCGAGGGCGAGGGCGATGCCA
CCTACGGCAAGCTGACCCTGAAGTTCATCTGCACCACCGGCAAGCTGCCCGTGCCCTGGCCCACCCTCGT
GACCACCCTGACCTACGGCGTGCAGTGCTTCAGCCGCTACCCCGACCACATGAAGCAGCACGACTTCTTC
AAGTCCGCCATGCCCGAAGGCTACGTCCAGGAGCGCACCATCTTCTTCAAGGACGACGGCAACTACAAGA
CCCGCGCCGAGGTGAAGTTCGAGGGCGACACCCTGGTGAACCGCATCGAGCTGAAGGGCATCGACTTCAA
GGAGGACGGCAACATCCTGGGGCACAAGCTGGAGTACAACTACAACAGCCACAACGTCTATATCATGGCC
GACAAGCAGAAGAACGGCATCAAGGTGAACTTCAAGATCCGCCACAACATCGAGGACGGCAGCGTGCAGC
TCGCCGACCACTACCAGCAGAACACCCCCATCGGCGACGGCCCCGTGCTGCTGCCCGACAACCACTACCT
GAGCACCCAGTCCGCCCTGAGCAAAGACCCCAACGAGAAGCGCGATCACATGGTCCTGCTGGAGTTCGTG
ACCGCCGCCGGGATCACTCTCGGCATGGACGAGCTGTACAAGTCCGGACTCAGATCTCGAGCGGCGAACG
ACGAAAACTACTCTGAAAACTACGCGGACGCGTCTTAGAAGCTTCTAGCATAACCCCTTGGGGCCTCTAA
ACGGGTCTTGAGGGGTTTTTTGCCCGGGGGATCCCATGGTACGCGTGCTAGAGGCATCAAATAAAACGAA
AGGCTCAGTCGAAAGACTGGGCCTTTCGTTTTATCTGTTGTTTGTCGGTGAACGCTCTCCTGAGTAGGAC
AAATCCGCCGCCCTAGACCTAGGGCGTTCGGCTGCGGCGAGCGGTATCAGCTCACTCAAAGGCGGTAATA
CGGTTATCCACAGAATCAGGGGATAACGCAGGAAAGAACATGTGAGCAAAAGGCCAGCAAAAGGCCAGGA
ACCGTAAAAAGGCCGCGTTGCTGGCGTTTTTCCATAGGCTCCGCCCCCCTGACGAGCATCACAAAAATCG
ACGCTCAAGTCAGAGGTGGCGAAACCCGACAGGACTATAAAGATACCAGGCGTTTCCCCCTGGAAGCTCC
CTCGTGCGCTCTCCTGTTCCGACCCTGCCGCTTACCGGATACCTGTCCGCCTTTCTCCCTTCGGGAAGCG
TGGCGCTTTCTCAATGCTCACGCTGTAGGTATCTCAGTTCGGTGTAGGTCGTTCGCTCCAAGCTGGGCTG
TGTGCACGAACCCCCCGTTCAGCCCGACCGCTGCGCCTTATCCGGTAACTATCGTCTTGAGTCCAACCCG
GTAAGACACGACTTATCGCCACTGGCAGCAGCCACTGGTAACAGGATTAGCAGAGCGAGGTATGTAGGCG
GTGCTACAGAGTTCTTGAAGTGGTGGCCTAACTACGGCTACACTAGAAGGACAGTATTTGGTATCTGCGC
TCTGCTGAAGCCAGTTACCTTCGGAAAAAGAGTTGGTAGCTCTTGATCCGGCAAACAAACCACCGCTGGT
AGCGGTGGTTTTTTTGTTTGCAAGCAGCAGATTACGCGCAGAAAAAAAGGATCTCAAGAAGATCCTTTGA
TCTTTTCTACGGGGTCTGACGCTCAGTGGAACGAAAACTCACGTTAAGGGATTTTGGTCATGACTAGTGC
TTGGATTCTCACCAATAAAAAACGCCCGGCGGCAACCGAGCGTTCTGAACAAATCCAGATGGAGTTCTGA
GGTCATTACTGGATCTATCAACAGGAGTCCAAGCGAGCTC
