Features (pLannotate 1.2.2; 10 found; start..end, strand, type, name):
      1..861     -  CDS            AmpR: β-lactamase; bla; confers resistance to ampicillin, carbenicillin, and related antibiotics
    862..966     -  promoter       AmpR promoter: bla
    988..1006    +  promoter       T7 promoter: promoter for bacteriophage T7 RNA polymerase
   1007..1031    +  protein_bind   lac operator: The lac repressor binds to the lac operator to inhibit transcription in E. coli. This inhibition can be relieved by adding lactose or isopropyl-β-D-thiogalactopyranoside (IPTG). lac repressor encoded by lacI
   1047..1067    +  RBS            RBS: efficient ribosome binding site from bacteriophage T7 gene 10 (Olins and Rangwala, 1989)
   1076..1792    +  CDS            EGFP: EGFP is a basic (constitutively fluorescent) green fluorescent protein published in 1996, derived from Aequorea victoria. It is reported to be a rapidly-maturing weak dimer with moderate acid sensitivity.
   1793..1812    +  misc_feature   MCS (fragment): multiple cloning site
   1865..1912    +  terminator     T7 terminator: transcription terminator for bacteriophage T7 RNA polymerase
   2076..2664    -  rep_origin     ori: high-copy-number ColE1/pMB1/pBR322/pUC origin of replication
   2752..2846    -  terminator     lambda t0 terminator: transcription terminator from phage lambda
>Addgene plasmid #171648 | T7-LacO-GFP_ColE1 | addgene full sequence | sequence record 341143 | Addgene NGS Result
TTACCAATGCTTAATCAGTGAGGCACCTATCTCAGCGATCTGTCTATTTCGTTCATCCATAGTTGCCTGA
CTCCCCGTCGTGTAGATAACTACGATACGGGAGGGCTTACCATCTGGCCCCAGTGCTGCAATGATACCGC
GAGACCCACGCTCACCGGCTCCAGATTTATCAGCAATAAACCAGCCAGCCGGAAGGGCCGAGCGCAGAAG
TGGTCCTGCAACTTTATCCGCCTCCATCCAGTCTATTAATTGTTGCCGGGAAGCTAGAGTAAGTAGTTCG
CCAGTTAATAGTTTGCGCAACGTTGTTGCCATTGCTACAGGCATCGTGGTGTCACGCTCGTCGTTTGGTA
TGGCTTCATTCAGCTCCGGTTCCCAACGATCAAGGCGAGTTACATGATCCCCCATGTTGTGCAAAAAAGC
GGTTAGCTCCTTCGGTCCTCCGATCGTTGTCAGAAGTAAGTTGGCCGCAGTGTTATCACTCATGGTTATG
GCAGCACTGCATAATTCTCTTACTGTCATGCCATCCGTAAGATGCTTTTCTGTGACTGGTGAGTACTCAA
CCAAGTCATTCTGAGAATAGTGTATGCGGCGACCGAGTTGCTCTTGCCCGGCGTCAATACGGGATAATAC
CGCGCCACATAGCAGAACTTTAAAAGTGCTCATCATTGGAAAACGTTCTTCGGGGCGAAAACTCTCAAGG
ATCTTACCGCTGTTGAGATCCAGTTCGATGTAACCCACTCGTGCACCCAACTGATCTTCAGCATCTTTTA
CTTTCACCAGCGTTTCTGGGTGAGCAAAAACAGGAAGGCAAAATGCCGCAAAAAAGGGAATAAGGGCGAC
ACGGAAATGTTGAATACTCATACTCTTCCTTTTTCAATATTATTGAAGCATTTATCAGGGTTATTGTCTC
ATGAGCGGATACATATTTGAATGTATTTAGAAAAATAAACAAATAGGGGTTCCGCGCGCTAGCCGATCCC
GCGAAATTAATACGACTCACTATAGGGGAATTGTGAGCGGATAACAATTCCCCTCTAGAAATAATTTTGT
TTAACTTTAAGAAGGAGGAGTACATATGGTGAGCAAGGGCGAGGAGCTGTTCACCGGGGTGGTGCCCATC
CTGGTCGAGCTGGACGGCGACGTAAACGGCCACAAGTTCAGCGTGTCCGGCGAGGGCGAGGGCGATGCCA
CCTACGGCAAGCTGACCCTGAAGTTCATCTGCACCACCGGCAAGCTGCCCGTGCCCTGGCCCACCCTCGT
GACCACCCTGACCTACGGCGTGCAGTGCTTCAGCCGCTACCCCGACCACATGAAGCAGCACGACTTCTTC
AAGTCCGCCATGCCCGAAGGCTACGTCCAGGAGCGCACCATCTTCTTCAAGGACGACGGCAACTACAAGA
CCCGCGCCGAGGTGAAGTTCGAGGGCGACACCCTGGTGAACCGCATCGAGCTGAAGGGCATCGACTTCAA
GGAGGACGGCAACATCCTGGGGCACAAGCTGGAGTACAACTACAACAGCCACAACGTCTATATCATGGCC
GACAAGCAGAAGAACGGCATCAAGGTGAACTTCAAGATCCGCCACAACATCGAGGACGGCAGCGTGCAGC
TCGCCGACCACTACCAGCAGAACACCCCCATCGGCGACGGCCCCGTGCTGCTGCCCGACAACCACTACCT
GAGCACCCAGTCCGCCCTGAGCAAAGACCCCAACGAGAAGCGCGATCACATGGTCCTGCTGGAGTTCGTG
ACCGCCGCCGGGATCACTCTCGGCATGGACGAGCTGTACAAGTCCGGACTCAGATCTCGAGCGGCGAACG
ACGAAAACTACTCTGAAAACTACGCGGACGCGTCTTAGAAGCTTCTAGCATAACCCCTTGGGGCCTCTAA
ACGGGTCTTGAGGGGTTTTTTGCCCGGGGGATCCCCTAGGGCGTTCGGCTGCGGCGAGCGGTATCAGCTC
ACTCAAAGGCGGTAATACGGTTATCCACAGAATCAGGGGATAACGCAGGAAAGAACATGTGAGCAAAAGG
CCAGCAAAAGGCCAGGAACCGTAAAAAGGCCGCGTTGCTGGCGTTTTTCCATAGGCTCCGCCCCCCTGAC
GAGCATCACAAAAATCGACGCTCAAGTCAGAGGTGGCGAAACCCGACAGGACTATAAAGATACCAGGCGT
TTCCCCCTGGAAGCTCCCTCGTGCGCTCTCCTGTTCCGACCCTGCCGCTTACCGGATACCTGTCCGCCTT
TCTCCCTTCGGGAAGCGTGGCGCTTTCTCATAGCTCACGCTGTAGGTATCTCAGTTCGGTGTAGGTCGTT
CGCTCCAAGCTGGGCTGTGTGCACGAACCCCCCGTTCAGCCCGACCGCTGCGCCTTATCCGGTAACTATC
GTCTTGAGTCCAACCCGGTAAGACACGACTTATCGCCACTGGCAGCAGCCACTGGTAACAGGATTAGCAG
AGCGAGGTATGTAGGCGGTGCTACAGAGTTCTTGAAGTGGTGGCCTAACTACGGCTACACTAGAAGGACA
GTATTTGGTATCTGCGCTCTGCTGAAGCCAGTTACCTTCGGAAAAAGAGTTGGTAGCTCTTGATCCGGCA
AACAAACCACCGCTGGTAGCGGTGGTTTTTTTGTTTGCAAGCAGCAGATTACGCGCAGAAAAAAAGGATC
TCAAGAAGATCCTTTGATCTTTTCTACGGGGTCTGACGCTCAGTGGAACGAAAACTCACGTTAAGGGATT
TTGGTCATGACTAGTGCTTGGATTCTCACCAATAAAAAACGCCCGGCGGCAACCGAGCGTTCTGAACAAA
TCCAGATGGAGTTCTGAGGTCATTACTGGATCTATCAACAGGAGTCCAAGCGAGCTC
